>Addgene plasmid #206388 | pHAGE2-TetO-hSOX2 | addgene full sequence | sequence record 410037 | Addgene NGS Result
TGGAAGGGCTAATTCACTCCCAAAGAAGACAAGATATCCTTGATCTGTGGATCTACCACACACAAGGCTA
CTTCCCTGATTAGCAGAACTACACACCAGGGCCAGGGGTCAGATATCCACTGACCTTTGGATGGTGCTAC
AAGCTAGTACCAGTTGAGCCAGATAAGGTAGAAGAGGCCAATAAAGGAGAGAACACCAGCTTGTTACACC
CTGTGAGCCTGCATGGGATGGATGACCCGGAGAGAGAAGTGTTAGAGTGGAGGTTTGACAGCCGCCTAGC
ATTTCATCACGTGGCCCGAGAGCTGCATCCGGAGTACTTCAAGAACTGCTGATATCGAGCTTGCTACAAG
GGACTTTCCGCTGGGGACTTTCCAGGGAGGCGTGGCCTGGGCGGGACTGGGGAGTGGCGAGCCCTCAGAT
CCTGCATATAAGCAGCTGCTTTTTGCCTGTACTGGGTCTCTCTGGTTAGACCAGATCTGAGCCTGGGAGC
TCTCTGGCTAACTAGGGAACCCACTGCTTAAGCCTCAATAAAGCTTGCCTTGAGTGCTTCAAGTAGTGTG
TGCCCGTCTGTTGTGTGACTCTGGTAACTAGAGATCCCTCAGACCCTTTTAGTCAGTGTGGAAAATCTCT
AGCAGTGGCGCCCGAACAGGGACTTGAAAGCGAAAGGGAAACCAGAGGAGCTCTCTCGACGCAGGACTCG
GCTTGCTGAAGCGCGCACGGCAAGAGGCGAGGGGCGGCGACTGGTGAGTACGCCAAAAATTTTGACTAGC
GGAGGCTAGAAGGAGAGAGATGGGTGCGAGAGCGTCAGTATTAAGCGGGGGAGAATTAGATCGCGATGGG
AAAAAATTCGGTTAAGGCCAGGGGGAAAGAAAAAATATAAATTAAAACATATAGTATGGGCAAGCAGGGA
GCTAGAACGATTCGCAGTTAATCCTGGCCTGTTAGAAACATCAGAAGGCTGTAGACAAATACTGGGACAG
CTACAACCATCCCTTCAGACAGGATCAGAAGAACTTAGATCATTATATAATACAGTAGCAACCCTCTATT
GTGTGCATCAAAGGATAGAGATAAAAGACACCAAGGAAGCTTTAGACAAGATAGAGGAAGAGCAAAACAA
AAGTAAGACCACCGCACAGCAAGCGGCCGGCCGCTGATCTTCAGACCTGGAGGAGGAGATATGAGGGACA
ATTGGAGAAGTGAATTATATAAATATAAAGTAGTAAAAATTGAACCATTAGGAGTAGCACCCACCAAGGC
AAAGAGAAGAGTGGTGCAGAGAGAAAAAAGAGCAGTGGGAATAGGAGCTTTGTTCCTTGGGTTCTTGGGA
GCAGCAGGAAGCACTATGGGCGCAGCGTCAATGACGCTGACGGTACAGGCCAGACAATTATTGTCTGGTA
TAGTGCAGCAGCAGAACAATTTGCTGAGGGCTATTGAGGCGCAACAGCATCTGTTGCAACTCACAGTCTG
GGGCATCAAGCAGCTCCAGGCAAGAATCCTGGCTGTGGAAAGATACCTAAAGGATCAACAGCTCCTGGGG
ATTTGGGGTTGCTCTGGAAAACTCATTTGCACCACTGCTGTGCCTTGGAATGCTAGTTGGAGTAATAAAT
CTCTGGAACAGATTTGGAATCACACGACCTGGATGGAGTGGGACAGAGAAATTAACAATTACACAAGCTT
AATACACTCCTTAATTGAAGAATCGCAAAACCAGCAAGAAAAGAATGAACAAGAATTATTGGAATTAGAT
AAATGGGCAAGTTTGTGGAATTGGTTTAACATAACAAATTGGCTGTGGTATATAAAATTATTCATAATGA
TAGTAGGAGGCTTGGTAGGTTTAAGAATAGTTTTTGCTGTACTTTCTATAGTGAATAGAGTTAGGCAGGG
ATATTCACCATTATCGTTTCAGACCCACCTCCCAACCCCGAGGGGACCCGACAGGCCCGAAGGAATAGAA
GAAGAAGGTGGAGAGAGAGACAGAGACAGATCCATTCGATTAGTGAACGGATCTCGACGGTATCGCCGAA
TTCACAAATGGCAGTATTCATCCACAATTTTAAAAGAAAAGGGGGGATTGGGGGGTACAGTGCAGGGGAA
AGAATAGTAGACATAATAGCAACAGACATACAAACTAAAGAATTACAAAAACAAATTACAAAAATTCAAA
ATTTTCGGGTTTATTACAGGGACAGCAGAGATCCAGTTTGGACTAGTCCACACCCTAACTGACACACTCG
AGTTTACCACTCCCTATCAGTGATAGAGAAAAGTGAAAGTCGAGTTTACCACTCCCTATCAGTGATAGAG
AAAAGTGAAAGTCGAGTTTACCACTCCCTATCAGTGATAGAGAAAAGTGAAAGTCGAGTTTACCACTCCC
TATCAGTGATAGAGAAAAGTGAAAGTCGAGTTTACCACTCCCTATCAGTGATAGAGAAAAGTGAAAGTCG
AGTTTACCACTCCCTATCAGTGATAGAGAAAAGTGAAAGTCGAGTTTACCACTCCCTATCAGTGATAGAG
AAAAGTGAAAGTCGAGCTCGGTACCCGGGTCGAGGTAGGCATGTACGGTGGGAGGCCTATATAAGCAGAG
CTCGTTTAGTGAACCGTCAGATCGCCTGGAGACGCCATCCACGCTGTTTTGACCTCCATAGAAGACACCG
GGACCGATCCAGCCTGCGGCCACCACCGGTATGTACAACATGATGGAGACGGAGCTGAAGCCGCCGGGCC
CGCAGCAAACTTCGGGGGGCGGCGGCGGCAACTCCACCGCGGCGGCGGCCGGCGGCAACCAGAAAAACAG
CCCGGACCGCGTCAAGCGGCCCATGAATGCCTTCATGGTGTGGTCCCGCGGGCAGCGGCGCAAGATGGCC
CAAGAGAACCCCAAGATGCACAACTCGGAGATCAGCAAGCGCCTGGGCGCCGAGTGGAAACTTTTGTCGG
AGACGGAGAAGCGGCCGTTCATCGACGAGGCTAAGCGGCTGCGAGCGCTGCACATGAAGGAGCACCCGGA
TTATAAATACCGGCCCCGGCGGAAAACCAAGACGCTCATGAAGAAGGATAAGTACACGCTGCCCGGCGGG
CTGCTGGCCCCCGGCGGCAATAGCATGGCGAGCGGGGTCGGGGTGGGCGCCGGCCTGGGCGCGGGCGTGA
ACCAGCGCATGGACAGTTACGCGCACATGAACGGCTGGAGCAACGGCAGCTACAGCATGATGCAGGACCA
GCTGGGCTACCCGCAGCACCCGGGCCTCAATGCGCACGGCGCAGCGCAGATGCAGCCCATGCACCGCTAC
GACGTGAGCGCCCTGCAGTACAACTCCATGACCAGCTCGCAGACCTACATGAACGGCTCGCCCACCTACA
GCATGTCCTACTCGCAGCAGGGCACCCCTGGCATGGCTCTTGGCTCCATGGGTTCGGTGGTCAAGTCCGA
GGCCAGCTCCAGCCCCCCTGTGGTTACCTCTTCCTCCCACTCCAGGGCGCCCTGCCAGGCCGGGGACCTC
CGGGACATGATCAGCATGTATCTCCCCGGCGCCGAGGTGCCGGAACCCGCCGCCCCCAGCAGACTTCACA
TGTCCCAGCACTACCAGAGCGGCCCGGTGCCCGGCACGGCCATTAACGGCACACTGCCCCTCTCACACAT
GTGAGTCGACATCGATAGATCCTAATCAACCTCTGGATTACAAAATTTGTGAAAGATTGACTGGTATTCT
TAACTATGTTGCTCCTTTTACGCTATGTGGATACGCTGCTTTAATGCCTTTGTATCATGCTATTGCTTCC
CGTATGGCTTTCATTTTCTCCTCCTTGTATAAATCCTGGTTGCTGTCTCTTTATGAGGAGTTGTGGCCCG
TTGTCAGGCAACGTGGCGTGGTGTGCACTGTGTTTGCTGACGCAACCCCCACTGGTTGGGGCATTGCCAC
CACCTGTCAGCTCCTTTCCGGGACTTTCGCTTTCCCCCTCCCTATTGCCACGGCGGAACTCATCGCCGCC
TGCCTTGCCCGCTGCTGGACAGGGGCTCGGCTGTTGGGCACTGACAATTCCGTGGTGTTGTCGGGGAAAT
CATCGTCCTTTCCTTGGCTGCTCGCCTGTGTTGCCACCTGGATTCTGCGCGGGACGTCCTTCTGCTACGT
CCCTTCGGCCCTCAATCCAGCGGACCTTCCTTCCCGCGGCCTGCTGCCGGCTCTGCGGCCTCTTCCGCGT
CTTCGCCTTCGCCCTCAGACGAGTCGGATCTCCCTTTGGGCCGCCTCCCCGCCTGGTACCTTTAAGACCA
ATGACTTACAAGGCAGCTGTAGATCTTAGCCACTTTTTAAAAGAAAAGGGGGGACTGGAAGGGCTAATTC
ACTCCCAACGAAGACAAGATCACCTGCAGGACAGGCGCGCCATAACTTCGTATAGCATACATTATACGAA
GTTATCTGCTTTTTGCTTGTACTGGGTCTCTCTGGTTAGACCAGATCTGAGCCTGGGAGCTCTCTGGCTA
ACTAGGGAACCCACTGCTTAAGCCTCAATAAAGCTTGCCTTGAGTGCTTCAAGTAGTGTGTGCCCGTCTG
TTGTGTGACTCTGGTAACTAGAGATCCCTCAGACCCTTTTAGTCAGTGTGGAAAATCTCTAGCACCCGGG
CGATTAAGGAAAGGGCTAGATCATTCTTGAAGACGAAAGGGCCTCGTGATACGCCTATTTTTATAGGTTA
ATGTCATGATAATAATGGTTTCTTAGACGTCAGGTGGCACTTTTCGGGGAAATGTGCGCGGAACCCCTAT
TTGTTTATTTTTCTAAATACATTCAAATATGTATCCGCTCATGAGACAATAACCCTGATAAATGCTTCAA
TAATATTGAAAAAGGAAGAGTATGAGTATTCAACATTTCCGTGTCGCCCTTATTCCCTTTTTTGCGGCAT
TTTGCCTTCCTGTTTTTGCTCACCCAGAAACGCTGGTGAAAGTAAAAGATGCTGAAGATCAGTTGGGTGC
ACGAGTGGGTTACATCGAACTGGATCTCAACAGCGGTAAGATCCTTGAGAGTTTTCGCCCCGAAGAACGT
TTTCCAATGATGAGCACTTTTAAAGTTCTGCTATGTGGCGCGGTATTATCCCGTGTTGACGCCGGGCAAG
AGCAACTCGGTCGCCGCATACACTATTCTCAGAATGACTTGGTTGAGTACTCACCAGTCACAGAAAAGCA
TCTTACGGATGGCATGACAGTAAGAGAATTATGCAGTGCTGCCATAACCATGAGTGATAACACTGCGGCC
AACTTACTTCTGACAACGATCGGAGGACCGAAGGAGCTAACCGCTTTTTTGCACAACATGGGGGATCATG
TAACTCGCCTTGATCGTTGGGAACCGGAGCTGAATGAAGCCATACCAAACGACGAGCGTGACACCACGAT
GCCTGTAGCAATGGCAACAACGTTGCGCAAACTATTAACTGGCGAACTACTTACTCTAGCTTCCCGGCAA
CAATTAATAGACTGGATGGAGGCGGATAAAGTTGCAGGACCACTTCTGCGCTCGGCCCTTCCGGCTGGCT
GGTTTATTGCTGATAAATCTGGAGCCGGTGAGCGTGGGTCTCGCGGTATCATTGCAGCACTGGGGCCAGA
TGGTAAGCCCTCCCGTATCGTAGTTATCTACACGACGGGGAGTCAGGCAACTATGGATGAACGAAATAGA
CAGATCGCTGAGATAGGTGCCTCACTGATTAAGCATTGGTAACTGTCAGACCAAGTTTACTCATATATAC
TTTAGATTGATTTAAAACTTCATTTTTAATTTAAAAGGATCTAGGTGAAGATCCTTTTTGATAATCTCAT
GACCAAAATCCCTTAACGTGAGTTTTCGTTCCACTGAGCGTCAGACCCCGTAGAAAAGATCAAAGGATCT
TCTTGAGATCCTTTTTTTCTGCGCGTAATCTGCTGCTTGCAAACAAAAAAACCACCGCTACCAGCGGTGG
TTTGTTTGCCGGATCAAGAGCTACCAACTCTTTTTCCGAAGGTAACTGGCTTCAGCAGAGCGCAGATACC
AAATACTGTTCTTCTAGTGTAGCCGTAGTTAGGCCACCACTTCAAGAACTCTGTAGCACCGCCTACATAC
CTCGCTCTGCTAATCCTGTTACCAGTGGCTGCTGCCAGTGGCGATAAGTCGTGTCTTACCGGGTTGGACT
CAAGACGATAGTTACCGGATAAGGCGCAGCGGTCGGGCTGAACGGGGGGTTCGTGCACACAGCCCAGCTT
GGAGCGAACGACCTACACCGAACTGAGATACCTACAGCGTGAGCTATGAGAAAGCGCCACGCTTCCCGAA
GGGAGAAAGGCGGACAGGTATCCGGTAAGCGGCAGGGTCGGAACAGGAGAGCGCACGAGGGAGCTTCCAG
GGGGAAACGCCTGGTATCTTTATAGTCCTGTCGGGTTTCGCCACCTCTGACTTGAGCGTCGATTTTTGTG
ATGCTCGTCAGGGGGGCGGAGCCTATGGAAAAACGCCAGCAACGCGGCCTTTTTACGGTTCCTGGCCTTT
TGCTGGCCTTTTGCTCACATGTTCTTTCCTGCGTTATCCCCTGATTCTGTGGATAACCGTATTACCGCCT
TTGAGTGAGCTGATACCGCTCGCCGCAGCCGAACGACCGAGCGCAGCGAGTCAGTGAGCGAGGAAGCGGA
AGAGCGCCCAATACGCAAACCGCCTCTCCCCGCGCGTTGGCCGATTCATTAATGCAGCAAGCTCATGGCT
GACTAATTTTTTTTATTTATGCAGAGGCCGAGGCCGCCTCGGCCTCTGAGCTATTCCAGAAGTAGTGAGG
AGGCTTTTTTGGAGGCCTAGGCTTTTGCAAAAAGCTCCCCGTGGCACGACAGGTTTCCCGACTGGAAAGC
GGGCAGTGAGCGCAACGCAATTAATGTGAGTTAGCTCACTCATTAGGCACCCCAGGCTTTACACTTTATG
CTTCCGGCTCGTATGTTGTGTGGAATTGTGAGCGGATAACAATTTCACACAGGAAACAGCTATGACATGA
TTACGAATTTCACAAATAAAGCATTTTTTTCACTGCATTCTAGTTGTGGTTTGTCCAAACTCATCAATGT
ATCTTATCATGTCTGGATCAACTGGATAACTCAAGCTAACCAAAATCATCCCAAACTTCCCACCCCATAC
CCTATTACCACTGCCAATTACCTGTGGTTTCATTTACTCTAAACCTGTGATTCCTCTGAATTATTTTCAT
TTTAAAGAAATTGTATTTGTTAAATATGTACTACAAACTTAGTAGT
Features (pLannotate 1.2.2; 27 found; start..end, strand, type, name):
    377..634     +  LTR            5' LTR (truncated): truncated 5' long terminal repeat (LTR) from HIV-1
    681..806     +  misc_feature   HIV-1 Ψ: packaging signal of human immunodeficiency virus type 1
    790..1128    +  CDS            HIV-1 gag (fragment): gag protein from human immunodeficiency virus 1; gag
   1303..1536    +  misc_feature   RRE: The Rev response element (RRE) of HIV-1 allows for Rev-dependent mRNA export from the nucleus to the cytoplasm.
   1913..2013    +  CDS            Rev (fragment): human immunodeficiency virus 1 (HIV-1) Rev protein; rev; enhances nuclear export of unspliced and incompletely spliced viral mRNAs
   2058..2175    +  misc_feature   cPPT/CTS: central polypurine tract and central termination sequence of HIV-1
   2217..2237    -  promoter       SV40 promoter (fragment): SV40 enhancer and early promoter
   2251..2521    +  protein_bind   tetracycline response element: contains seven copies of the tetracycline operator tetO tetracycline repressor TetR
   2532..2549    +  misc_feature   MCS (fragment): pUC18/19 multiple cloning site
   2549..2616    +  promoter       tight TRE promoter (fragment): Tet-responsive promoter PTight, consisting of seven tet operator sequences followed by the minimal CMV promoter
   2691..3641    +  CDS            SOX2: SOX2_HUMAN - Experimental evidence at protein level: Swiss-Prot protein existence level 1. Transcription factor that forms a trimeric complex with OCT4 on DNA and controls the expression of a number of genes involved in embryonic development such as YES1, FGF4, UTF1 and ZFP206 (By similarity). Binds to the proximal enhancer region of NANOG (By similarity). Critical for early embryogenesis and for embryonic stem cell pluripotency (PubMed:18035408). Downstream SRRT target that mediates the promotion of neural stem cell self-renewal (By similarity). Keeps neural cells undifferentiated by countera
   3664..4252    +  misc_feature   WPRE: woodchuck hepatitis virus posttranscriptional regulatory element
   4305..4324    +  misc_feature   cPPT/CTS (fragment): central polypurine tract and central termination sequence of HIV-1
   4326..4361    +  LTR            3' LTR (ΔU3) (fragment): self-inactivating 3' long terminal repeat (LTR) from HIV-1
   4382..4415    +  protein_bind   loxP: Cre-mediated recombination occurs in the 8-bp core sequence (GCATACAT). Cre recombinase
   4434..4614    +  LTR            5' LTR (truncated): truncated 5' long terminal repeat (LTR) from HIV-1
   4747..4851    +  promoter       AmpR promoter: bla
   4852..5712    +  CDS            AmpR: β-lactamase; bla; confers resistance to ampicillin, carbenicillin, and related antibiotics
   5883..6471    +  rep_origin     ori: high-copy-number ColE1/pMB1/pBR322/pUC origin of replication
   6654..6708    +  CDS            lacI (fragment): lac repressor; lacI; The lac repressor binds to the lac operator to inhibit transcription in E. coli. This inhibition can be relieved by adding lactose or isopropyl-β-D-thiogalactopyranoside (IPTG).
   6714..6807    +  rep_origin     SV40 ori (fragment): SV40 origin of replication
   6832..6869    +  CDS            lacI (fragment): lac repressor; lacI; The lac repressor binds to the lac operator to inhibit transcription in E. coli. This inhibition can be relieved by adding lactose or isopropyl-β-D-thiogalactopyranoside (IPTG).
   6882..6903    +  protein_bind   CAP binding site: CAP binding activates transcription in the presence of cAMP. E. coli catabolite activator protein
   6918..6948    +  promoter       lac promoter: promoter for the E. coli lac operon
   6956..6972    +  protein_bind   lac operator: The lac repressor binds to the lac operator to inhibit transcription in E. coli. This inhibition can be relieved by adding lactose or isopropyl-β-D-thiogalactopyranoside (IPTG). lac repressor encoded by lacI
   7006..7089    +  polyA_signal   SV40 poly(A) signal (fragment): SV40 polyadenylation signal
   7256..329     +  CDS            nef (fragment) (across the origin): NEF_HV1BR - Experimental evidence at protein level: Swiss-Prot protein existence level 1. Extracellular Nef protein targets CD4(+) T-lymphocytes for apoptosis by interacting with CXCR4 surface receptors (PubMed:14990729). From Human immunodeficiency virus type 1 group M subtype B (isolate BRU/LAI) (HIV-1).
