[The description below was written by a language model from this plasmid's Addgene catalogue record and pLannotate feature annotations shown in this document.]
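Description:
pHAGE2-TetO-hSOX2 is an HIV-1-based lentiviral transfer plasmid of 7,256 nt, built on the pHAGE2-TetO backbone, that delivers a tetracycline-regulated human SOX2 expression cassette to mammalian cells. In bacteria it is maintained through a high-copy ColE1/pUC-type origin and selected with ampicillin via the β-lactamase gene. Short lac regulatory, SV40 and lacI fragments in the plasmid backbone appear to be cloning remnants rather than functional parts.

The viral portion carries a truncated 5' LTR, the Ψ packaging signal with an adjoining gag fragment, the Rev response element for Rev-dependent nuclear export of the genomic RNA, and the cPPT/CTS, which aids nuclear import of the reverse-transcribed genome. Downstream sits a tetracycline response element with seven tetO repeats joined to a minimal CMV promoter fragment, which drives the complete SOX2 coding sequence. No epitope tag or reporter is annotated. A WPRE follows the gene to enhance transcript stability and expression. The 3' LTR is a self-inactivating ΔU3 type with a loxP site embedded in it. Because this region is copied to both ends of the provirus during reverse transcription, the integrated cassette should become flanked by loxP sites and so be excisable with Cre.

No tet transactivator is annotated on this plasmid, so induction requires one such as rtTA or tTA supplied separately, and virus production needs packaging and envelope functions in trans. No mammalian selection marker is annotated. The record gives the purpose as SOX2 expression in mammalian cells via lentivirus, and the associated publication concerns transcription-factor-driven conversion of somatic cells to neural stem cell fates.
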