Addgene plasmid #206388: pHAGE2-TetO-hSOX2
Purpose: Expresses human SOX2 in mammalian cells, for lentivirus generation.
Depositing lab: Ralf Jauch. Depositing organization: University of Hong Kong. Publication: An engineered Sox17 induces somatic to neural stem cell fate transitions independently from pluripotency reprogramming. Weng M, Hu H, Graus MS, Tan DS, Gao Y, Ren S, Ho DHH, Langer J, Holzner M, Huang Y, Ling GS, Lai CSW, Francois M, Jauch R. Sci Adv. 2023 Aug 25;9(34):eadh2501. doi: 10.1126/sciadv.adh2501. Epub 2023 Aug 23. PubMed 37611093.
Backbone
  Vector backbone: pHAGE2-TetO
  Vector type: Lentiviral
Growth in bacteria
  Bacterial resistance: Ampicillin, 100 μg/mL
  Growth temperature: 37°C
  Growth strain: NEB Stable
  Copy number: High Copy
Gene/Insert
  Gene/Insert name: SOX2
  Species: H. sapiens (human)
  Entrez Gene: SOX2 (a.k.a. ANOP3, MCOPS3)
  Cloning method: Restriction Enzyme; 5′ cloning site unknown (unknown if destroyed)
Terms and licenses: Academic/Nonprofit Terms; Industry Terms: Not Available to Industry
How to cite: pHAGE2-TetO-hSOX2 was a gift from Ralf Jauch (Addgene plasmid # 206388 ; http://n2t.net/addgene:206388 ; RRID:Addgene_206388)
